Addgene plasmid #124892: pREP4-Luc
Purpose: This plasmid contains EBNA sequence.
Depositing lab: Keji Zhao. Depositing organization: National Heart, Lung, and Blood Institute (NHLBI). Publication: Regulation of CSF1 promoter by the SWI/SNF-like BAF complex. Liu R, Liu H, Chen X, Kirby M, Brown PO, Zhao K. Cell. 2001 Aug 10;106(3):309-18. PubMed 11509180.
Backbone
  Vector backbone: Unknown
  Selectable markers: Hygromycin
Growth in bacteria
  Bacterial resistance: Ampicillin, 100 μg/mL
  Growth temperature: 37°C
  Growth strain: DH5alpha
  Copy number: High Copy
Gene/Insert
  Gene/Insert name: luc
Terms and licenses: Academic/Nonprofit Terms; Industry Terms: Not Available to Industry
How to cite: pREP4-Luc was a gift from Keji Zhao (Addgene plasmid # 124892 ; http://n2t.net/addgene:124892 ; RRID:Addgene_124892)
