[The description below was written by a language model from this plasmid's Addgene catalogue record.]
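Description:
pREP4-Luc is a luciferase reporter plasmid that, according to its catalogue entry, carries EBNA sequence. The backbone is listed as unknown, although the name suggests derivation from the pREP4 family of Epstein-Barr virus-based episomal vectors. In such vectors, the EBNA-1 protein normally acts together with the viral oriP origin to let the plasmid replicate and persist as an extrachromosomal, chromatin-assembled episome in primate cells. However, oriP is not mentioned in the record, and no feature table is available to confirm which viral elements are present or how they are arranged.

In bacteria, the plasmid is maintained at high copy number under ampicillin selection. A hygromycin marker is recorded for selecting mammalian cells that retain the plasmid. The only insert named is luc, a luciferase reporter gene; the record does not say which luciferase it is, what promoter drives it, or whether the plasmid is a promoterless recipient into which test promoters are cloned.

The associated publication concerns regulation of the CSF1 promoter by the SWI/SNF-like BAF chromatin remodelling complex. This is consistent with using an episomal luciferase reporter to measure promoter activity from a stably maintained template rather than from transiently transfected naked DNA. This intended use is inferred from the publication topic and is not stated in the catalogue fields, and any specific promoter-reporter configuration should be verified against the full sequence.
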