>Addgene plasmid #124892 | pREP4-Luc | addgene partial sequence | sequence record 243344 | Addgene Partial NGS Result
AGGGGCAGGAGCAGGAGGTGGAGGCCGGGGTCGAGGAGGCAGTGGAGGCCGGGGTCGAGGAGGTAGTGGA
GGCCGGGGTCGAGGAGGTAGTGGAGGCCGCCGGGGTAGAGGACGTGAAAGAGCCAGGGGGGGAAGTCGTG
AAAGAGCCAGGGGGAGAGGTCGTGGACGTGGAGAAAAGAGGCCCAGGAGTCCCAGTAGTCAGTCATCATC
ATCCGGGTCTCCACCGCGCAGGCCCCCTCCAGGTAGAAGGCCATTTTTCCACCCTGTAGGGGAAGCCGAT
TATTTTGAATACCACCAAGAAGGTGGCCCAGATGGTGAGCCTGACGTGCCCCCGGGAGCGATAGAGCAGG
GCCCCGCAGATGACCCAGGAGAAGGCCCAAGCACTGGACCCCGGGGTCAGGGTGATGGAGGCAGGCGCAA
AAAAGGAGGGTGGTTTGGAAAGCATCGTGGTCAAGGAGGTTCCAACCCGAAATTTGAGAACATTGCAGAA
GGTTTAAGAGCTCTCCTGGCTAGGAGTCACGTAGAAAGGACTACCGACGAAGGAACTTGGGTCGCCGGTG
TGTTCGTATATGGAGGTAGTAAGACCTCCCTTTACAACCTAAGGCGAGGAACTGCCCTTGCTATTCCACA
ATGTCGTCTTACACCATTGAGTCGTCTCCCCTTTGGAATGGCCCCTGGACCCGGCCCACAACCTGGCCCG
CTAAGGGAGTCCATTGTCTGTTATTTCATGGTCTTTTTACAAACTCATATATTTGCTGAGGTTTTGAAGG
ATGCGATTAAGGACCTTGTTATGACAAAGCCCGCTCCTACCTGCAATATCAGGGTGACTGTGTGCAGCTT
TGACGATGGAGTAGATTTGCCTCCCTGGTTTCCACCTATGGTGGAAGGGGCTGCCGCGGAGGGTGATGAC
GGAGATGACGGAGATGAAGGAGGTGATGGAGATGAGGGTGAGGAAGGGCAGGAGTGATGTAACTTGTTAG
GAGACGCCCTCAATCGTATTAAAAGCCGTGTATTCCCCCGCACTAAAGAATAAATCCCCAGTAGACATCA
TGCGTGCTGTTGGTGTATTTCTGGCCATCTGTCTTGTCACCATTTTCGTCCTCCCAACATGGGGCAATTG
GGCATACCCATGTTGTCACGTCACTCAGCTCCGCGCTCAACACCTTCTCGCGTTGGAAAACATTAGCGAC
ATTTACCTGGTGAGCAATCAGACATGCGACGGCTTTAGCCTGGCCTCCTTAAATTCACCTAAGAATGGGA
GCAACCAGCAGGAAAAGGACAAGCAGCGAAAATTCACGCCCCCTTGGGAGGTGGCGGCATATGCAAAGGA
TAGCACTCCCACTCTACTACTGGGTATCATATGCTGACTGTATATGCATGAGGATAGCATATGCTACCCG
GATACAGATTAGGATAGCATATACTACCCAGATATAGATTAGGATAGCATATGCTACCCAGATATAGATT
AGGATAGCCTATGCTACCCAGATATAAATTAGGATAGCATATACTACCCAGATATAGATTAGGATAGCAT
ATGCTACCCAGATATAGATTAGGATAGCCTATGCTACCCAGATATAGATTAGGATAGCATATGCTACCCA
GATATAGATTAGGATAGCATATGCTATCCAGATATTTGGGTAGTATATGCTACCCAGATATAAATTAGGA
TAGCATATACTACCCTAATCTCTATTAGGATAGCATATGCTACCCGGATACAGATTAGGATAGCATATAC
TACCCAGATATAGATTAGGATAGCATATGCTACCCAGATATAGATTAGGATAGCCTATGCTACCCAGATA
TAAATTAGGATAGCATATACTACCCAGATATAGATTAGGATAGCATATGCTACCCAGATATAGATTAGGA
TAGCCTATGCTACCCAGATATAGATTAGGATAGCATATGCTATCCAGATATTTGGGTAGTATATGCTACC
CATGGCAACATTAGCCCACCGTGCTCTCAGCGACCTCGTGAATATGAGGACCAACAACCCTGTGCTTGGC
GCTCAGGCGCAAGTGTGTGTAATTTGTCCTCCAGATCGCAGCAATCGCGCCCCTATCTTGGCCCGCCCAC
CTACTTATGCAGGTATTCCCCGGGGTGCCATTAGTGGTTTTGTGGGCAAGTGGTTTGACCGCAGTGGTTA
GCGGGGTTACAATCAGCCAAGTTATTACACCCTTATTTTACAGTCCAAAACCGCAGGGCGGCGTGTGGGG
GCTGACGCGTGCCCCCACTCCACAATTTCAAAAAAAAGAGTGGCCACTTGTCTTTGTTTATGGGCCCCAT
TGGCGTGGAGCCCCGTTTAATTTTCGGGGGTGTTAGAGACAACCAGTGGAGTCCGCTGCTGTCGGCGTCC
ACTCTCTTTCCCCTTGTTACAAATAGAGTGTAACAACATGGTTCACCTGTCTTGGTCCCTGCCTGGGACA
CATCTTAATAACCCCAGTATCATATTGCACTAGGATTATGTGTTGCCCATAGCCATAAATTCGTGTGAGA
TGGACATCCAGTCTTTACGGCTTGTCCCCACCCCATGGATTTCTATTGTTAAAGATATTCAGAATGTTTC
ATTCCTACACTAGTATTTATTGCCCAAGGGGTTTGTGAGGGTTATATTGGTGTCATAGCACAATGCCACC
ACTGAACCCCCCGTCCAAATTTTATTCTGGGGGCGTCACCTGAAACCTTGTTTTCGAGCACCTCACATAC
ACCTTACTGTTCACAACTCAGCAGTTATTCTATTAGCTAAACGAAGGAGAATGAAGAAGCAGGCGAAGAT
TCAGGAGAGTTCACTGCCCGCTCCTTGATCTTCAGCCACTGCCCTTGTGACTAAAATGGTTCACTACCCT
CGTGGAATCCTGACCCCATGTAAATAAAACCGTGACAGCTCATGGGGTGGGAGATATCGCTGTTCCTTAG
GACCCTTTTACTAACCCTAATTCGATAGCATATGCTTCCCGTTGGGTAACATATGCTATTGAATTAGGGT
TAGTCTGGATAGTATATACTACTACCCGGGAAGCATATGCTACCCGTTTAGGGTTAACAAGGGGGCCTTA
TAAACACTATTGCTAATGCCCTCTTGAGGGTCCGCTTATCGGTAGCTACACAGGCCCCTCTGATTGACGT
TGGTGTAGCCTCCCGTAGTCTTCCTGGGCCCCTGGGAGGTACATGTCCCCCAGCATTGGTGTAAGAGCTT
CAGCCAAGAGTTACACATAAAGGCAATGTTGTGTTGCAGTCCACAGACTGCAAAGTCTGCTCCAGGATGA
AAGCCACTCAGTGTTGGCAAATGTGCACATCCATTTATAAGGATGTCAACTACAGTCAGAGAACCCCTTT
GTGTTTGGTCCCCCCCCGTGTCACATGTGGAACAGGGCCCAGTTGGCAAGTTGTACCAACCAACTGAAGG
GATTACATGCACTGCCCCGCGAAGAAGGGGCAGAGATGTCGTAGTCAGGTTTAGTTCGTCCGGGGCGGGG
ATCGATCCTCTAGAGTCGAGATCTGGTACCAGCTGCTAGCGGCCGCGAAGGCCTCGAGAAGCTTGGCATT
CCGGTACTGTTGGTAAAGCCACCATGGAAGACGCCAAAAACATAAAGAAAGGCCCGGCGCCATTCTATCC
GCTGGAAGATGGAACCGCTGGAGAGCAACTGCATAAGGCTATGAAGAGATACGCCCTGGTTCCTGGAACA
ATTGCTTTTACAGATGCACATATCGAGGTGGACATCACTTACGCTGAGTACTTCGAAATGTCCGTTCGGT
TGGCAGAAGCTATGAAACGATATGGGCTGAATACAAATCACAGAATCGTCGTATGCAGTGAAAACTCTCT
TCAATTCTTTATGCCGGTGTTGGGCGCGTTATTTATCGGAGTTGCAGTTGCGCCCGCGAACGACATTTAT
AATGAACGTGAATTGCTCAACAGTATGGGCATTTCGCAGCCTACCGTGGTGTTCGTTTCCAAAAAGGGGT
TGCAAAAAATTTTGAACGTGCAAAAAAAGCTCCCAATCATCCAAAAAATTATTATCATGGATTCTAAAAC
GGATTACCAGGGATTTCAGTCGATGTACACGTTCGTCACATCTCATCTACCTCCCGGTTTTAATGAATAC
GATTTTGTGCCAGAGTCCTTCGATAGGGACAAGACAATTGCACTGATCATGAACTCCTCTGGATCTACTG
GTCTGCCTAAAGGTGTCGCTCTGCCTCATAGAACTGCCTGCGTGAGATTCTCGCATGCCAGAGATCCTAT
TTTTGGCAATCAAATCATTCCGGATACTGCGATTTTAAGTGTTGTTCCATTCCATCACGGTTTTGGAATG
TTTACTACACTCGGATATTTGATATGTGGATTTCGAGTCGTCTTAATGTATAGATTTGAAGAAGAGCTGT
TTCTGAGGAGCCTTCAGGATTACAAGATTCAAAGTGCGCTGCTGGTGCCAACCCTATTCTCCTTCTTCGC
CAAAAGCACTCTGATTGACAAATACGATTTATCTAATTTACACGAAATTGCTTCTGGTGGCGCTCCCCTC
TCTAAGGAAGTCGGGGAAGCGGTTGCCAAGAGGTTCCATCTGCCAGGTATCAGGCAAGGATATGGGCTCA
CTGAGACTACATCAGCTATTCTGATTACACCCGAGGGGGATGATAAACCGGGCGCGGTCGGTAAAGTTGT
TCCATTTTTTGAAGCGAAGGTTGTGGATCTGGATACCGGGAAAACGCTGGGCGTTAATCAAAGAGGCGAA
CTGTGTGTGAGAGGTCCTATGATTATGTCCGGTTATGTAAACAATCCGGAAGCGACCAACGCCTTGATTG
ACAAGGATGGATGGCTACATTCTGGAGACATAGCTTACTGGGACGAAGACGAACACTTCTTCATCGTTGA
CCGCCTGAAGTCTCTGATTAAGTACAAAGGCTATCAGGTGGCTCCCGCTGAATTGGAATCCATCTTGCTC
CAACACCCCAACATCTTCGACGCAGGTGTCGCAGGTCTTCCCGACGATGACGCCGGTGAACTTCCCGCCG
CCGTTGTTGTTTTGGAGCACGGAAAGACGATGACGGAAAAAGAGATCGTGGATTACGTCGCCAGTCAAGT
AACAACCGCGAAAAAGTTGCGCGGAGGAGTTGTGTTTGTGGACGAAGTACCGAAAGGTCTTACCGGAAAA
CTCGACGCAAGAAAAATCAGAGAGATCCTCATAAAGGCCAAGAAGGGCGGAAAGATCGCCGTGTAATTCT
AGAGTCGGGGCGGCCGGCCGCTTCGAGCAGACATGATAAGATACATTGATGAGTTTGGACAAACCACAAC
TAGAATGCAGTGAAAAAAATGCTTTATTTGTGAAATTTGTGATGCTATTGCTTTATTTGTAACCATTATA
AGCTGCAATAAACAAGTTAACAACAACAATTGCATTCATTTTATGTTTCAGGTTCAGGGGGAGGTGTGGG
AGGTTTTTTAAAGCAAGTAAAACCTCTACAAATGTGGTAAAATCGATAAGGATCCGTCGACTAGCTTGGC
ACGCCAGAAATCCGCGCGGTGGTTTTTGGGGGTCGGGGGTGTTTGGCAGCCACAGACGCCCGGTGTTCGT
GTCGCGCCAGTACATGCGGTCCATGCCCAGGCCATCCAAAAACCATGGGTCTGTCTGCTCAGTCCAGTCG
TGGACCTGACCCCACGCAACGCCCAAAATAATAACCCCCACGAACCATAAACCATTCCCCATGGGGGACC
CCGTCCCTAACCCACGGGGCCAGTGGCTATGGCAGGGCCTGCCGCCCCGACGTTGGCTGCGAGCCCTGGG
CCTTCACCCGAACTTGGGGGGTGGGGTGGGGAAAAGGAAGAAACGCGGGCGTATTGGCCCCAATGGGGTC
TCGGTGGGGTATCGACAGAGTGCCAGCCCTGGGACCGAACCCCGCGTTTATGAACAAACGACCCAACACC
CGTGCGTTTTATTCTGTCTTTTTATTGCCGTCATAGCGCGGGTTCCTTCCGGTATTGTCTCCTTCCGTGT
TTCAGTTAGCCTCCCCCATCTCCCGATCCGGACGAGTGCTGGGGCGTCGGTTTCCACTATCGGCGAGTAC
TTCTACACAGCCATCGGTCCAGACGGCCGCGCTTCTGCGGGCGATTTGTGTACGCCCGACAGTCCCGGCT
CCGGATCGGACGATTGCGTCGCATCGACCCTGCGCCCAAGCTGCATCATCGAAATTGCCGTCAACCAAGC
TCTGATAGAGTTGGTCAAGACCAATGCGGAGCATATACGCCCGGAGCCGCGGCGATCCTGCAAGCTCCGG
ATGCCTCCGCTCGAAGTAGCGCGTCTGCTGCTCCATACAAGCCAACCACGGCCTCCAGAAGAAGATGTTG
GCGACCTCGTATTGGGAATCCCCGAACATCGCCTCGCTCCAGTCAATGACCGCTGTTATGCGGCCATTGT
CCGTCAGGACATTGTTGGAGCCGAAATCCGCGTGCACGAGGTGCCGGACTTCGGGGCAGTCCTCGGCCCA
AAGCATCAGCTCATCGAGAGCCTGCGCGACGGACGCACTGACGGTGTCGTCCATCACAGTTTGCCAGTGA
TACACATGGGGATCAGCAATCGCGCATATGAAATCACGCCATGTAGTGTATTGACCGATTCCTTGCGGTC
CGAATGGGCCGAACCCGCTCGTCTGGCTAAGATCGGCCGCAGCGATCGCATCCATGGCCTCCGCGACCGG
CTGCAGAACAGCGGGCAGTTCGGTTTCAGGCAGGTCTTGCAACGTGACACCCTGTGCACGGCGGGAGATG
CAATAGGTCAGGCTCTCGCTGAATTCCCCAATGTCAAGCACTTCCGGAATCGGGAGCGCGGCCGATGCAA
AGTGCCGATAAACATAACGATCTTTGTAGAAACCATCGGCGCAGCTATTTACCCGCAGGACATATCCACG
CCCTCCTACATCGAAGCTGAAAGCACGAGATTCTTCGCCCTCCGAGAGCTGCATCAGGTCGGAGACGCTG
TCGAACTTTTCGATCAGAAACTTCTCGACAGACGTCGCGGTGAGTTCAGGCTTTTTCATATCTCATTGCC
CCCCGGGATCTGCGGCACGCTGTTGACGCTGTTAAGCGGGTCGCTGCAGGGTCGCTCGGTGTTCGAGGCC
ACACGCGTCACCTTAATATGCGAAGTGGACCTCGGACCGCGCCGCCCCGACTGCATCTGCGTGTTCGAAT
TCGCCAATGACAAGACGCTGGGCGGGGTTTGTGTCATCATAGAACTAAAGACATGCAAATATATTTCTTC
CGGGGACACCGCCAGCAAACGCGAGCAACGGGCCACGGGGATGAAGCAGGGCGGCACCTCGCTAACGGAT
TCACCACTCCAAGAATTGGAGCCAATCAATTCTTGCGGAGAACTGTGAATGCGCAAACCAACCCTTGGCA
GAACATATCCATCGCGTCCGCCATCTCCAGCAGCCGCACGCGGCGCATCTCGGGGCCGACGCGCTGGGCT
ACGTCTTGCTGGCGTTCGCGACGCGAGGCTGGATGGCCTTCCCCATTATGATTCTTCTCGCTTCCGGCGG
CATCGGGATGCCCGCGTTGCAGGCCATGCTGTCCAGGCAGGTAGATGACGACCATCAGGGACAGCTTCAA
GGCCAGCAAAAGGCCAGGAACCGTAAAAAGGCCGCGTTGCTGGCGTTTTTCCATAGGCTCCGCCCCCCTG
ACGAGCATCACAAAAATCGACGCTCAAGTCAGAGGTGGCGAAACCCGACAGGACTATAAAGATACCAGGC
GTTTCCCCCTGGAAGCTCCCTCGTGCGCTCTCCTGTTCCGACCCTGCCGCTTACCGGATACCTGTCCGCC
TTTCTCCCTTCGGGAAGCGTGGCGCTTTCTCATAGCTCACGCTGTAGGTATCTCAGTTCGGTGTAGGTCG
TTCGCTCCAAGCTGGGCTGTGTGCACGAACCCCCCGTTCAGCCCGACCGCTGCGCCTTATCCGGTAACTA
TCGTCTTGAGTCCAACCCGGTAAGACACGACTTATCGCCACTGGCAGCAGCCACTGGTAACAGGATTAGC
AGAGCGAGGTATGTAGGCGGTGCTACAGAGTTCTTGAAGTGGTGGCCTAACTACGGCTACACTAGAAGGA
CAGTATTTGGTATCTGCGCTCTGCTGAAGCCAGTTACCTTCGGAAAAAGAGTTGGTAGCTCTTGATCCGG
CAAACAAACCACCGCTGGTAGCGGTGGTTTTTTTGTTTGCAAGCAGCAGATTACGCGCAGAAAAAAAGGA
TCTCAAGAAGATCCTTTGATCTTTTCTACGGGGTCTGACGCTCAGTGGAACGAAAACTCACGTTAAGGGA
TTTTGGTCATGAGATTATCAAAAAGGATCTTCACCTAGATCCTTTTAAATTAAAAATGAAGTTTTAAATC
AATCTAAAGTATATATGAGTAAACTTGGTCTGACAGTTACCAATGCTTAATCAGTGAGGCACCTATCTCA
GCGATCTGTCTATTTCGTTCATCCATAGTTGCCTGACTCCCCGTCGTGTAGATAACTACGATACGGGAGG
GCTTACCATCTGGCCCCAGTGCTGCAATGATACCGCGAGACCCACGCTCACCGGCTCCAGATTTATCAGC
AATAAACCAGCCAGCCGGAAGGGCCGAGCGCAGAAGTGGTCCTGCAACTTTATCCGCCTCCATCCAGTCT
ATTAATTGTTGCCGGGAAGCTAGAGTAAGTAGTTCGCCAGTTAATAGTTTGCGCAACGTTGTTGCCATTG
CTGCAGGCATCGTGGTGTCACGCTCGTCGTTTGGTATGGCTTCATTCAGCTCCGGTTCCCAACGATCAAG
GCGAGTTACATGATCCCCCATGTTGTGCAAAAAAGCGGTTAGCTCCTTCGGTCCTCCGATCGTTGTCAGA
AGTAAGTTGGCCGCAGTGTTATCACTCATGGTTATGGCAGCACTGCATAATTCTCTTACTGTCATGCCAT
CCGTAAGATGCTTTTCTGTGACTGGTGAGTACTCAACCAAGTCATTCTGAGAATAGTGTATGCGGCGACC
GAGTTGCTCTTGCCCGGCGTCAACACGGGATAATACCGCGCCACATAGCAGAACTTTAAAAGTGCTCATC
ATTGGAAAACGTTCTTCGGGGCGAAAACTCTCAAGGATCTTACCGCTGTTGAGATCCAGTTCGATGTAAC
CCACTCGTGCACCCAACTGATCTTCAGCATCTTTTACTTTCACCAGCGTTTCTGGGTGAGCAAAAACAGG
AAGGCAAAATGCCGCAAAAAAGGGAATAAGGGCGACACGGAAATGTTGAATACTCATACTCTTCCTTTTT
CAATATTATTGAAGCATTTATCAGGGTTATTGTCTCATGAGCGGATACATATTTGAATGTATTTAGAAAA
ATAAACAAATAGGGGTTCCGCGCACATTTCCCCGAAAAGTGCCACCTGACGTCTAAGAAACCATTATTAT
CATGACATTAACCTATAAAAATAGGCGTATCACGAGGCCCTTTCGTCTTCAAGAATTCTCATGTTTGACA
GCTTATCATCGATAAGCTGATCCTCACAGGCCGCACCCAGCTTTTCTTCCGTTGCCCCAGTAGCATCTCT
GTCTGGTGACCTTGAAGAGGAAGAGGAGGGGTCCCGAGAATCCCCATCCCTACCGTCCAGCAAAAAGGGG
GACGAGGAATTTGAGGCCTGGCTTGAGGCTCAGGACGCAAATCTTGAGGATGTTCAGCGGGAGTTTTCCG
GGCTGCGAGTAATTGGTGATGAGGACGAGGATGGTTCGGAGGATGGGGAATTTTCAGACCTGGATCTGTC
TGACAGCGACCATGAAGGGGATGAGGGTGGGGGGGCTGTTGGAGGGGGCAGGAGTCTGCACTCCCTGTAT
TCACTGAGCGTCGTCTAATAAAGATGTCTATTGATCTCTTTTAGTGTGAATCATGTCTGACGAGGGGCCA
GGTACAGGACCTGGAAATGGCCTAGGAGAGAAGGGAGACACATCTGGACCAGAAGGCTCCGGCGGCAGTG
GACCTCAAAGAAGAGGGGGTGATAACCATGGACGAGGACGGGGAAGAGGACGAGGACGAGGAGGCGGAAG
ACCAGGAGCCCCGGGCGGCTCAGGATCAGGGCCAAGACATAGAGATGGTGTCCGGAGACCCCAAAAACGT
CCAAGTTGCATTGGCTGCAAAGGGACCCACGGTGGAACAGGAGCAGGAGCAGGAGCGGGAGGGGCAGGAG
CAGGAGGGGCAGGAGCAGGAGGAGGGGCAGGAGCAGG
